Addgene plasmid #240865: pAAV- GfaABC1D::Cas9-HA-sgRNA-Ezr-seq2
Purpose: GfaABC1D promoter driven HA-tagged SaCas9 together with U6 driven expression of sgRNA targeting exon-1 of mouse Ezrin; for knocking-out ezrin in murine astrocytes
Depositing lab: Mark Verheijen. Depositing organization: Center for Neurogenomics and Cognitive Research. Publication: Retraction of Astrocyte Leaflets From the Synapse Enhances Fear Memory. Badia-Soteras A, Heistek TS, Kater MSJ, Mak A, Negrean A, van den Oever MC, Mansvelder HD, Khakh BS, Min R, Smit AB, Verheijen MHG. Biol Psychiatry. 2023 Aug 1;94(3):226-238. doi: 10.1016/j.biopsych.2022.10.013. Epub 2022 Oct 29. PubMed 36702661.
Backbone
  Vector backbone: pX601
  Total vector size (bp): 7500
  Vector type: Mammalian Expression, AAV, CRISPR
Growth in bacteria
  Bacterial resistance: Ampicillin, 100 μg/mL
  Growth temperature: 37°C
  Growth strain: NEB Stable
  Copy number: High Copy
Gene/Insert
  Gene/Insert name: U6 driven sgRNA Targeting exon 1 of EZR (alt name: EZR)
  gRNA/shRNA sequence: CCGTCGCCTCCGCCGTACAG
  Species: M. musculus (mouse)
  GenBank ID: NM_009510.2
  Entrez Gene: Ezr (a.k.a. Vil2, p81)
  Promoter: GfaABC1D
  Tag / fusion protein: SaCas9 + 3X HA-Tag
  Cloning method: Unknown
  Sequencing primers: 5′ -
Terms and licenses: Academic/Nonprofit Terms; Industry Terms: Not Available to Industry
How to cite: pAAV- GfaABC1D::Cas9-HA-sgRNA-Ezr-seq2 was a gift from Mark Verheijen (Addgene plasmid # 240865 ; http://n2t.net/addgene:240865 ; RRID:Addgene_240865)
