[The description below was written by a language model from this plasmid's Addgene catalogue record and pLannotate feature annotations shown in this document.]
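Description:
pAAV- GfaABC1D::Cas9-HA-sgRNA-Ezr-seq2 is an all-in-one AAV CRISPR transfer plasmid of about 7.5 kb, built on the pX601 backbone and designed to knock out ezrin in mouse astrocytes. It is maintained in bacteria through a high-copy ColE1/pUC-type origin and selected with ampicillin via the β-lactamase gene. An f1 phage origin is also present in the backbone, along with small remnants of pBR322 bom and rop sequences. The payload lies between AAV2 inverted terminal repeats, which allow the cassette to be packaged into recombinant AAV particles. The annotation finds the right-hand ITR intact but only short fragments of the left-hand one. This could reflect either the difficulty of sequencing these repeats or a partial deletion, and the record does not say which.

Two expression units sit between the ITRs. The first encodes Staphylococcus aureus Cas9, an ortholog compact enough to fit within AAV packaging limits together with its guide. It is fused at its C-terminus to a nucleoplasmin nuclear localization signal and a 3xHA epitope tag for detection, and it ends with a bovine growth hormone polyadenylation signal. According to the catalogue entry, this unit is driven by GfaABC1D, a shortened GFAP-derived promoter that restricts expression to astrocytes. The promoter is not annotated in the feature table, though the unannotated region upstream of the Cas9 coding sequence is where it would be expected. The second unit uses the human U6 RNA polymerase III promoter to transcribe a guide RNA, consisting of a spacer targeting exon 1 of mouse Ezr joined to the SaCas9 scaffold. The "seq2" in the name suggests it is one of several guide designs. The stated use is astrocyte-specific disruption of ezrin in mice.
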