Features (pLannotate 1.2.2; 18 found; start..end, strand, type, name):
     12..39      +  repeat_region  AAV2 ITR (fragment): inverted terminal repeat of adeno-associated virus serotype 2 inverted
     68..95      +  repeat_region  AAV2 ITR (fragment): inverted terminal repeat of adeno-associated virus serotype 2 inverted
    891..4046    +  CDS            cas9: CAS9_STAAU - Experimental evidence at protein level: Swiss-Prot protein existence level 1. CRISPR (clustered regularly interspaced short palindromic repeat) is an adaptive immune system that provides protection against mobile genetic elements (viruses, transposable elements and conjugative plasmids). CRISPR clusters contain spacers, sequences complementary to antecedent mobile elements, and target invading nucleic acids. CRISPR clusters are transcribed and processed into CRISPR RNA (crRNA). In type II CRISPR systems correct processing of pre-crRNA requires a trans- encoded small RNA (tracrRNA)
   4047..4094    +  CDS            nucleoplasmin NLS: bipartite nuclear localization signal from nucleoplasmin
   4101..4117    +  CDS            3xHA (fragment): three tandem HA epitope tags
   4128..4144    +  CDS            3xHA (fragment): three tandem HA epitope tags
   4155..4183    +  CDS            3xHA (fragment): three tandem HA epitope tags
   4215..4326    +  polyA_signal   bGH poly(A) signal: bovine growth hormone polyadenylation signal
   4429..4669    +  promoter       U6 promoter: RNA polymerase III promoter for human U6 snRNA
   4699..4774    +  misc_RNA       Sa gRNA scaffold: guide RNA scaffold for the Staphylococcus aureus CRISPR/Cas9 system
   4788..4928    +  repeat_region  AAV2 ITR: inverted terminal repeat of adeno-associated virus serotype 2 inverted
   4933..4984    -  misc_feature   bom (fragment): basis of mobility region from pBR322
   5003..5458    +  rep_origin     f1 ori (sequence partly withheld): f1 bacteriophage origin of replication; arrow indicates direction of (+) strand synthesis
   5459..5508    -  misc_feature   bom (fragment): basis of mobility region from pBR322
   5610..5645    -  CDS            rop (fragment): Rop protein, which maintains plasmids at low copy number; rop
   5740..5844    +  promoter       AmpR promoter: bla
   5845..6705    +  CDS            AmpR: β-lactamase; bla; confers resistance to ampicillin, carbenicillin, and related antibiotics
   6876..7464    +  rep_origin     ori: high-copy-number ColE1/pMB1/pBR322/pUC origin of replication
>Addgene plasmid #240865 | pAAV- GfaABC1D::Cas9-HA-sgRNA-Ezr-seq2 | addgene full sequence | sequence record 482051 | Addgene NGS Result
CCTGCAGGCAGCTGCGCGCTCGCTCGCTCACTGAGGCCGCCCGGGCGTCGGGCGACCTTTGGTCGCCCGG
CCTCAGTGAGCGAGCGAGCGCGCAGAGAGGGAGTGGCCAACTCCATCACTAGGGGTTCCTGCGGCCTCTA
GACTCGAGGAACATATCCTGGTGTGGAGTAGGGGACGCTGCTCTGACAGAGGCTCGGGGGCCTGAGCTGG
CTCTGTGAGCTGGGGAGGAGGCAGACAGCCAGGCCTTGTCTGCAAGCAGACCTGGCAGCATTGGGCTGGC
CGCCCCCCAGGGCCTCCTCTTCATGCCCAGTGAATGACTCACCTTGGCACAGACACAATGTTCGGGGTGG
GCACAGTGCCTGCTTCCCGCCGCACCCCAGCCCCCCTCAAATGCCTTCCGAGAAGCCCATTGAGCAGGGG
GCTTGCATTGCACCCCAGCCTGACAGCCTGGCATCTTGGGATAAAAGCAGCACAGCCCCCTAGGGGCTGC
CCTTGCTGTGTGGCGCCACCGGCGGTGGAGAACAAGGCTCTATTCAGCCTGTGCCCAGGAAAGGGGATCA
GGGGATGCCCAGGCATGGACAGTGGGTGGCAGGGGGGGAGAGGAGGGCTGTCTGCTTCCCAGAAGTCCAA
GGACACAAATGGGTGAGGGGAGAGCTCTCCCCATAGCTGGGCTGCGGCCCAACCCCACCCCCTCAGGCTA
TGCCAGGGGGTGTTGCCAGGGGCACCCGGGCATCGCCAGTCTAGCCCACTCCTTCATAAAGCCCTCGCAT
CCCAGGAGCGAGCAGAGCCAGAGCAGGTTGGAGAGGAGACGCATCACCTCCGCTGCTCGCGGTGCCACCA
TGGCCCCAAAGAAGAAGCGGAAGGTCGGTATCCACGGAGTCCCAGCAGCCAAGCGGAACTACATCCTGGG
CCTGGACATCGGCATCACCAGCGTGGGCTACGGCATCATCGACTACGAGACACGGGACGTGATCGATGCC
GGCGTGCGGCTGTTCAAAGAGGCCAACGTGGAAAACAACGAGGGCAGGCGGAGCAAGAGAGGCGCCAGAA
GGCTGAAGCGGCGGAGGCGGCATAGAATCCAGAGAGTGAAGAAGCTGCTGTTCGACTACAACCTGCTGAC
CGACCACAGCGAGCTGAGCGGCATCAACCCCTACGAGGCCAGAGTGAAGGGCCTGAGCCAGAAGCTGAGC
GAGGAAGAGTTCTCTGCCGCCCTGCTGCACCTGGCCAAGAGAAGAGGCGTGCACAACGTGAACGAGGTGG
AAGAGGACACCGGCAACGAGCTGTCCACCAAAGAGCAGATCAGCCGGAACAGCAAGGCCCTGGAAGAGAA
ATACGTGGCCGAACTGCAGCTGGAACGGCTGAAGAAAGACGGCGAAGTGCGGGGCAGCATCAACAGATTC
AAGACCAGCGACTACGTGAAAGAAGCCAAACAGCTGCTGAAGGTGCAGAAGGCCTACCACCAGCTGGACC
AGAGCTTCATCGACACCTACATCGACCTGCTGGAAACCCGGCGGACCTACTATGAGGGACCTGGCGAGGG
CAGCCCCTTCGGCTGGAAGGACATCAAAGAATGGTACGAGATGCTGATGGGCCACTGCACCTACTTCCCC
GAGGAACTGCGGAGCGTGAAGTACGCCTACAACGCCGACCTGTACAACGCCCTGAACGACCTGAACAATC
TCGTGATCACCAGGGACGAGAACGAGAAGCTGGAATATTACGAGAAGTTCCAGATCATCGAGAACGTGTT
CAAGCAGAAGAAGAAGCCCACCCTGAAGCAGATCGCCAAAGAAATCCTCGTGAACGAAGAGGATATTAAG
GGCTACAGAGTGACCAGCACCGGCAAGCCCGAGTTCACCAACCTGAAGGTGTACCACGACATCAAGGACA
TTACCGCCCGGAAAGAGATTATTGAGAACGCCGAGCTGCTGGATCAGATTGCCAAGATCCTGACCATCTA
CCAGAGCAGCGAGGACATCCAGGAAGAACTGACCAATCTGAACTCCGAGCTGACCCAGGAAGAGATCGAG
CAGATCTCTAATCTGAAGGGCTATACCGGCACCCACAACCTGAGCCTGAAGGCCATCAACCTGATCCTGG
ACGAGCTGTGGCACACCAACGACAACCAGATCGCTATCTTCAACCGGCTGAAGCTGGTGCCCAAGAAGGT
GGACCTGTCCCAGCAGAAAGAGATCCCCACCACCCTGGTGGACGACTTCATCCTGAGCCCCGTCGTGAAG
AGAAGCTTCATCCAGAGCATCAAAGTGATCAACGCCATCATCAAGAAGTACGGCCTGCCCAACGACATCA
TTATCGAGCTGGCCCGCGAGAAGAACTCCAAGGACGCCCAGAAAATGATCAACGAGATGCAGAAGCGGAA
CCGGCAGACCAACGAGCGGATCGAGGAAATCATCCGGACCACCGGCAAAGAGAACGCCAAGTACCTGATC
GAGAAGATCAAGCTGCACGACATGCAGGAAGGCAAGTGCCTGTACAGCCTGGAAGCCATCCCTCTGGAAG
ATCTGCTGAACAACCCCTTCAACTATGAGGTGGACCACATCATCCCCAGAAGCGTGTCCTTCGACAACAG
CTTCAACAACAAGGTGCTCGTGAAGCAGGAAGAAAACAGCAAGAAGGGCAACCGGACCCCATTCCAGTAC
CTGAGCAGCAGCGACAGCAAGATCAGCTACGAAACCTTCAAGAAGCACATCCTGAATCTGGCCAAGGGCA
AGGGCAGAATCAGCAAGACCAAGAAAGAGTATCTGCTGGAAGAACGGGACATCAACAGGTTCTCCGTGCA
GAAAGACTTCATCAACCGGAACCTGGTGGATACCAGATACGCCACCAGAGGCCTGATGAACCTGCTGCGG
AGCTACTTCAGAGTGAACAACCTGGACGTGAAAGTGAAGTCCATCAATGGCGGCTTCACCAGCTTTCTGC
GGCGGAAGTGGAAGTTTAAGAAAGAGCGGAACAAGGGGTACAAGCACCACGCCGAGGACGCCCTGATCAT
TGCCAACGCCGATTTCATCTTCAAAGAGTGGAAGAAACTGGACAAGGCCAAAAAAGTGATGGAAAACCAG
ATGTTCGAGGAAAAGCAGGCCGAGAGCATGCCCGAGATCGAAACCGAGCAGGAGTACAAAGAGATCTTCA
TCACCCCCCACCAGATCAAGCACATTAAGGACTTCAAGGACTACAAGTACAGCCACCGGGTGGACAAGAA
GCCTAATAGAGAGCTGATTAACGACACCCTGTACTCCACCCGGAAGGACGACAAGGGCAACACCCTGATC
GTGAACAATCTGAACGGCCTGTACGACAAGGACAATGACAAGCTGAAAAAGCTGATCAACAAGAGCCCCG
AAAAGCTGCTGATGTACCACCACGACCCCCAGACCTACCAGAAACTGAAGCTGATTATGGAACAGTACGG
CGACGAGAAGAATCCCCTGTACAAGTACTACGAGGAAACCGGGAACTACCTGACCAAGTACTCCAAAAAG
GACAACGGCCCCGTGATCAAGAAGATTAAGTATTACGGCAACAAACTGAACGCCCATCTGGACATCACCG
ACGACTACCCCAACAGCAGAAACAAGGTCGTGAAGCTGTCCCTGAAGCCCTACAGATTCGACGTGTACCT
GGACAATGGCGTGTACAAGTTCGTGACCGTGAAGAATCTGGATGTGATCAAAAAAGAAAACTACTACGAA
GTGAATAGCAAGTGCTATGAGGAAGCTAAGAAGCTGAAGAAGATCAGCAACCAGGCCGAGTTTATCGCCT
CCTTCTACAACAACGATCTGATCAAGATCAACGGCGAGCTGTATAGAGTGATCGGCGTGAACAACGACCT
GCTGAACCGGATCGAAGTGAACATGATCGACATCACCTACCGCGAGTACCTGGAAAACATGAACGACAAG
AGGCCCCCCAGGATCATTAAGACAATCGCCTCCAAGACCCAGAGCATTAAGAAGTACAGCACAGACATTC
TGGGCAACCTGTATGAAGTGAAATCTAAGAAGCACCCTCAGATCATCAAAAAGGGCAAAAGGCCGGCGGC
CACGAAAAAGGCCGGCCAGGCAAAAAAGAAAAAGGGATCCTACCCATACGATGTTCCAGATTACGCTTAC
CCATACGATGTTCCAGATTACGCTTACCCATACGATGTTCCAGATTACGCTTAAGAATTCCTAGAGCTCG
CTGATCAGCCTCGACTGTGCCTTCTAGTTGCCAGCCATCTGTTGTTTGCCCCTCCCCCGTGCCTTCCTTG
ACCCTGGAAGGTGCCACTCCCACTGTCCTTTCCTAATAAAATGAGGAAATTGCATCGCATTGTCTGAGTA
GGTGTCATTCTATTCTGGGGGGTGGGGTGGGGCAGGACAGCAAGGGGGAGGATTGGGAAGAGAATAGCAG
GCATGCTGGGGAGGTACCGAGGGCCTATTTCCCATGATTCCTTCATATTTGCATATACGATACAAGGCTG
TTAGAGAGATAATTGGAATTAATTTGACTGTAAACACAAAGATATTAGTACAAAATACGTGACGTAGAAA
GTAATAATTTCTTGGGTAGTTTGCAGTTTTAAAATTATGTTTTAAAATGGACTATCATATGCTTACCGTA
ACTTGAAAGTATTTCGATTTCTTGGCTTTATATATCTTGTGGAAAGGACGAAACACCGCCGTCGCCTCCG
CCGTACAGGTTTTAGTACTCTGGAAACAGAATCTACTAAAACAAGGCAAAATGCCGTGTTTATCTCGTCA
ACTTGTTGGCGAGATTTTTGCGGCCGCAGGAACCCCTAGTGATGGAGTTGGCCACTCCCTCTCTGCGCGC
TCGCTCGCTCACTGAGGCCGGGCGACCAAAGGTCGCCCGACGCCCGGGCTTTGCCCGGGCGGCCTCAGTG
AGCGAGCGAGCGCGCAGCTGCCTGCAGGGGCGCCTGATGCGGTATTTTCTCCTTACGCATCTGTGCGGTA
TTTCACACCGCATA
[95 nt withheld, positions 4985-5079]
T
[46 nt withheld, positions 5081-5126]
C
[141 nt withheld, positions 5128-5268]
CCTTTGACGTTGGAGTCCACGTTCTTT
[37 nt withheld, positions 5296-5332]
ACTCTATCTCGGGCTATTCTTTTGATTTATAAGGGATTTTGCCGATTTCGGTCTATTGGTTAAAAAATGA
GCTGATTTAACAAAAATTTAACGCGAATTTTAACAAAATATTAACGTTTACAATTTTATGGTGCACTCTC
AGTACAATCTGCTCTGATGCCGCATAGTTAAGCCAGCCCCGACACCCGCCAACACCCGCTGACGCGCCCT
GACGGGCTTGTCTGCTCCCGGCATCCGCTTACAGACAAGCTGTGACCGTCTCCGGGAGCTGCATGTGTCA
GAGGTTTTCACCGTCATCACCGAAACGCGCGAGACGAAAGGGCCTCGTGATACGCCTATTTTTATAGGTT
AATGTCATGATAATAATGGTTTCTTAGACGTCAGGTGGCACTTTTCGGGGAAATGTGCGCGGAACCCCTA
TTTGTTTATTTTTCTAAATACATTCAAATATGTATCCGCTCATGAGACAATAACCCTGATAAATGCTTCA
ATAATATTGAAAAAGGAAGAGTATGAGTATTCAACATTTCCGTGTCGCCCTTATTCCCTTTTTTGCGGCA
TTTTGCCTTCCTGTTTTTGCTCACCCAGAAACGCTGGTGAAAGTAAAAGATGCTGAAGATCAGTTGGGTG
CACGAGTGGGTTACATCGAACTGGATCTCAACAGCGGTAAGATCCTTGAGAGTTTTCGCCCCGAAGAACG
TTTTCCAATGATGAGCACTTTTAAAGTTCTGCTATGTGGCGCGGTATTATCCCGTATTGACGCCGGGCAA
GAGCAACTCGGTCGCCGCATACACTATTCTCAGAATGACTTGGTTGAGTACTCACCAGTCACAGAAAAGC
ATCTTACGGATGGCATGACAGTAAGAGAATTATGCAGTGCTGCCATAACCATGAGTGATAACACTGCGGC
CAACTTACTTCTGACAACGATCGGAGGACCGAAGGAGCTAACCGCTTTTTTGCACAACATGGGGGATCAT
GTAACTCGCCTTGATCGTTGGGAACCGGAGCTGAATGAAGCCATACCAAACGACGAGCGTGACACCACGA
TGCCTGTAGCAATGGCAACAACGTTGCGCAAACTATTAACTGGCGAACTACTTACTCTAGCTTCCCGGCA
ACAATTAATAGACTGGATGGAGGCGGATAAAGTTGCAGGACCACTTCTGCGCTCGGCCCTTCCGGCTGGC
TGGTTTATTGCTGATAAATCTGGAGCCGGTGAGCGTGGAAGCCGCGGTATCATTGCAGCACTGGGGCCAG
ATGGTAAGCCCTCCCGTATCGTAGTTATCTACACGACGGGGAGTCAGGCAACTATGGATGAACGAAATAG
ACAGATCGCTGAGATAGGTGCCTCACTGATTAAGCATTGGTAACTGTCAGACCAAGTTTACTCATATATA
CTTTAGATTGATTTAAAACTTCATTTTTAATTTAAAAGGATCTAGGTGAAGATCCTTTTTGATAATCTCA
TGACCAAAATCCCTTAACGTGAGTTTTCGTTCCACTGAGCGTCAGACCCCGTAGAAAAGATCAAAGGATC
TTCTTGAGATCCTTTTTTTCTGCGCGTAATCTGCTGCTTGCAAACAAAAAAACCACCGCTACCAGCGGTG
GTTTGTTTGCCGGATCAAGAGCTACCAACTCTTTTTCCGAAGGTAACTGGCTTCAGCAGAGCGCAGATAC
CAAATACTGTTCTTCTAGTGTAGCCGTAGTTAGGCCACCACTTCAAGAACTCTGTAGCACCGCCTACATA
CCTCGCTCTGCTAATCCTGTTACCAGTGGCTGCTGCCAGTGGCGATAAGTCGTGTCTTACCGGGTTGGAC
TCAAGACGATAGTTACCGGATAAGGCGCAGCGGTCGGGCTGAACGGGGGGTTCGTGCACACAGCCCAGCT
TGGAGCGAACGACCTACACCGAACTGAGATACCTACAGCGTGAGCTATGAGAAAGCGCCACGCTTCCCGA
AGGGAGAAAGGCGGACAGGTATCCGGTAAGCGGCAGGGTCGGAACAGGAGAGCGCACGAGGGAGCTTCCA
GGGGGAAACGCCTGGTATCTTTATAGTCCTGTCGGGTTTCGCCACCTCTGACTTGAGCGTCGATTTTTGT
GATGCTCGTCAGGGGGGCGGAGCCTATGGAAAAACGCCAGCAACGCGGCCTTTTTACGGTTCCTGGCCTT
TTGCTGGCCTTTTGCTCACATGT
